Addgene plasmid #14612: pLINK cyclin T1 (1-280) myc (P#586)
Depositing lab: Matija Peterlin. Depositing organization: University of California, San Francisco (UCSF). Publication: Interactions between human cyclin T, Tat, and the transactivation response element (TAR) are disrupted by a cysteine to tyrosine substitution found in mouse cyclin T. Fujinaga K, Taube R, Wimmer J, Cujec TP, Peterlin BM. Proc Natl Acad Sci U S A. 1999 Feb 16. 96(4):1285-90. 10.1073/pnas.96.4.1285 PubMed 9990016.
Backbone
  Vector backbone: EF-pLINK2
  Backbone size w/o insert (bp): 5200
  Vector type: Mammalian Expression
Growth in bacteria
  Bacterial resistance: Ampicillin, 100 μg/mL
  Growth temperature: 37°C
  Growth strain: DH5alpha
  Copy number: Unknown
Gene/Insert
  Gene/Insert name: cyclin T1 (1-280) (alt names: cyclinT1; cycT1)
  Species: H. sapiens (human)
  Insert size (bp): 840
  Entrez Gene: CCNT1 (a.k.a. CCNT, CYCT1, HIVE1)
  Tag / fusion protein: myc (C terminal on insert)
  Cloning method: Restriction Enzyme; 5′ cloning site BamHI (not destroyed); 3′ cloning site EcoRI (not destroyed)
  Sequencing primers: 5′ EF1a forward primer
Terms and licenses: Academic/Nonprofit Terms; Industry Terms: Not Available to Industry
Depositor comments: Expression checked by western blot.
How to cite: pLINK cyclin T1 (1-280) myc (P#586) was a gift from Matija Peterlin (Addgene plasmid # 14612 ; http://n2t.net/addgene:14612 ; RRID:Addgene_14612)
