[The description below was written by a language model from this plasmid's Addgene catalogue record.]
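Description:
pLINK cyclin T1 (1-280) myc is a mammalian expression plasmid built on the EF-pLINK2 backbone (about 5.2 kb without insert). It is propagated in E. coli under ampicillin selection; the record lists its copy number as unknown and gives no details of the replication origin or of any mammalian selection marker. The promoter is not stated explicitly. However, the backbone name and the use of an EF1a forward primer for sequencing suggest that the insert is driven by the human EF-1α promoter, a strong constitutive promoter active in many mammalian cell types.

The payload is an approximately 840 bp fragment of human cyclin T1 (CCNT1) encoding amino acids 1–280, cloned between BamHI and EcoRI sites that both remain intact. It carries a C-terminal myc epitope tag for detection or immunoprecipitation. Cyclin T1 is the regulatory cyclin partner of CDK9 in the P-TEFb transcription elongation complex, and it is the host cofactor that HIV-1 Tat recruits to the viral TAR RNA element. The N-terminal portion retained here is generally understood to include the cyclin box region and the adjacent sequences involved in Tat and TAR recognition.

The associated publication examined how human cyclin T, Tat and TAR interact, and how a cysteine-to-tyrosine difference found in mouse cyclin T disrupts that interaction. In line with that work, the construct is suited to expressing a tagged, truncated human cyclin T1 in transfected mammalian cells for binding and Tat transactivation studies. The depositor notes that expression was confirmed by western blot. No feature table accompanies the entry, so finer details of the vector's regulatory elements cannot be described.
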