>Addgene plasmid #14612 | pLINK cyclin T1 (1-280) myc (P#586) | addgene partial sequence | sequence record 21196 | 14612 with EF1a-Fwd
AGGAATTAGCTTGCTTACATTTGCTTCTGACACAACTGTGTTCACTAGCAACCTCAAACAGACACCATGG
CCGGATCCACCATGGAGGGAGAGAGGAAGAACAACAACAAACGGTGGTATTTCACTCGAGAACAGCTGGA
AAATAGCCCATCCCGTCGTTTTGGCGTGGACCCAGATAAAGAACTTTCTTATCGCCAGCAGGCGGCCAAT
CTGCTTCAGGACATGGGGCAGCGTCTTAACGTCTCACAATTGACTATCAACACTGCTATAGTATACATGC
ATCGATTCTACATGATTCAGTCCTTCACACAGTTCCCTGGAAATTCTGTGGCTCCAGCAGCCTTGTTTCT
AGCAGCTAAAGTGGAGGAGCAGCCCAAAAAATTGGAACATGTCATCAAGGTAGCACATACTTGTCTCCAT
CCTCAGGAATCCCTTCCTGATACTAGAAGTGAGGCTTATTTGCAACAAGTTCAAGATCTGGTCATTTTAG
AAAGCATAATTTTGCAGACTTTAGGCTTTGAACTAACAATTGATCACCCACATACTCATGTAGTAAAGTG
CACTCAACTTGTTCGAGCAAGCAAGGACTTAGCACAGACTTCTTACTTCATGGCAACCAACAGCCTGCAT
TTGACCACATTTAGCCTGCAGTACACACCTCCTGTGGTGGCCTGTGTCTGCATTCACCTGGCTTGCAAGT
GGTCCAATTGGGAGATCCCAGTCTCAACTGACGGGAAGCACTGGTGGGAGTATGTTGACGCCACTGTGAC
CTTGGAACTTTTAGATGAACTGACACATGAGTTTCTACAGATTTTGGAGAAAACTCCCAACAGGCTCAAA
CGCATTTGGAATTGGAAGGCAT
